Addgene plasmid #20402: pNC953
Depositing lab: Beverly Errede. Depositing organization: University of North Carolina at Chapel Hill. Publication: A family of destabilized cyan fluorescent proteins as transcriptional reporters in S. cerevisiae. Hackett EA, Esch RK, Maleri S, Errede B. Yeast. 2006 Apr 15. 23(5):333-49. 10.1002/yea.1358 PubMed 16598699.
Backbone
  Vector backbone: pUC118
  Backbone size w/o insert (bp): 3162
  Vector type: Yeast Expression
Growth in bacteria
  Bacterial resistance: Ampicillin, 100 μg/mL
  Growth temperature: 37°C
  Growth strain: DH5alpha
  Copy number: High Copy
Gene/Insert
  Gene/Insert name: CFP-reporter
  Insert size (bp): 4439
  Mutation: X=UbiE (see schematic) linker=deltak
  Cloning method: Restriction Enzyme; 5′ cloning site Sac1 (not destroyed); 3′ cloning site SalI (not destroyed)
  Sequencing primers: 5′ CTCTCCACTGAGAGAAAA (prim586)
Terms and licenses: Academic/Nonprofit Terms; Industry Terms: Not Available to Industry
Depositor comments: See attachments for details Cassette: CFP-reporter; UAS: GAL1,10; X:UbiE; Linker:delta k
How to cite: pNC953 was a gift from Beverly Errede (Addgene plasmid # 20402 ; http://n2t.net/addgene:20402 ; RRID:Addgene_20402)
