[The description below was written by a language model from this plasmid's Addgene catalogue record and pLannotate feature annotations shown in this document.]
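Description:
pNC953 is a yeast transcriptional reporter construct built on the pUC118 phagemid backbone. It is one of a family of destabilized cyan fluorescent protein reporters for Saccharomyces cerevisiae. In E. coli it is maintained at high copy through the ColE1/pUC origin and selected with ampicillin (AmpR). The backbone also contributes an M13 origin for single-stranded DNA production and remnants of the lac promoter/operator and lacZα region. No yeast replication origin (2μ or CEN/ARS) appears in the annotation. The roughly 4.4 kb cassette, cloned between SacI and SalI, begins with a URA3 fragment and ends with a region containing TIM9. This arrangement suggests chromosomal integration by homologous recombination, although the record does not state this and refers to attachments for details.

The reporter is driven by the GAL1,10 upstream activating sequence, which is galactose-inducible and regulated by Gal4. Downstream lies a yeast ubiquitin coding sequence, followed by a short lacI-derived segment and then a fluorescent protein ORF. The annotation tool labels this ORF as a GFP fragment, but the catalogue identifies it as CFP. The ORF is terminated by the ADH1 terminator. The depositor specifies "X = UbiE" and a "delta k" linker. This layout is typical of ubiquitin-fusion degradation designs, in which cleavage of ubiquitin exposes a chosen N-terminal residue (presumably glutamate here) that sets protein half-life. The linker variant presumably modifies that degradation signal, though the record does not define either term. A separate S. pombe his5 marker, flanked by the Ashbya gossypii TEF promoter and terminator, allows histidine prototrophy selection in yeast. A short-lived reporter of this kind tracks changes in promoter activity more closely than a stable fluorescent protein does.
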