Features (pLannotate 1.2.2; 22 found; start..end, strand, type, name):
      2..94      +  CDS            lacI (fragment): lac repressor; lacI; The lac repressor binds to the lac operator to inhibit transcription in E. coli. This inhibition can be relieved by adding lactose or isopropyl-β-D-thiogalactopyranoside (IPTG).
    107..128     +  protein_bind   CAP binding site: CAP binding activates transcription in the presence of cAMP. E. coli catabolite activator protein
    143..173     +  promoter       lac promoter: promoter for the E. coli lac operon
    181..197     +  protein_bind   lac operator: The lac repressor binds to the lac operator to inhibit transcription in E. coli. This inhibition can be relieved by adding lactose or isopropyl-β-D-thiogalactopyranoside (IPTG). lac repressor encoded by lacI
    242..564     +  CDS            URA3 (fragment): orotidine-5'-phosphate decarboxylase, required for uracil biosynthesis; S. cerevisiae URA3; yeast auxotrophic marker, counterselectable with 5-fluoroorotic acid (5-FOA)
    662..1314    +  promoter       GAL1,10 promoter: GAL1 and GAL10 genes of S. cerevisiae; divergent inducible promoter, regulated by Gal4
   1710..1937    +  CDS            ubiquitin: Saccharomyces cerevisiae ubiquitin
   1958..2009    +  CDS            lacI (fragment): lac repressor; lacI; The lac repressor binds to the lac operator to inhibit transcription in E. coli. This inhibition can be relieved by adding lactose or isopropyl-β-D-thiogalactopyranoside (IPTG).
   2009..2723    +  CDS            GFP (fragment): Aequoria victoria green fluorescent protein
   2744..2931    +  terminator     ADH1 terminator: S. cerevisiae ADH1; transcription terminator for the S. cerevisiae alcohol dehydrogenase 1 (ADH1) gene
   3006..3349    +  promoter       TEF promoter: Ashbya gossypii TEF promoter
   3350..4003    +  CDS            S. pombe his5: imidazoleglycerol-phosphate dehydratase, required for histidine biosynthesis; Schizosaccharomyces pombe his5; yeast auxotrophic marker; corresponds to S. cerevisiae HIS3
   4009..4206    +  terminator     TEF terminator: Ashbya gossypii TEF terminator
   4411..4671    +  CDS            TIM9: TIM9_YEAST - Experimental evidence at protein level: Swiss-Prot protein existence level 1. Mitochondrial intermembrane chaperone that participates in the import and insertion of multi-pass transmembrane proteins into the mitochondrial inner membrane. Also required for the transfer of beta- barrel precursors from the TOM complex to the sorting and assembly machinery (SAM complex) of the outer membrane. Acts as a chaperone-like protein that protects the hydrophobic precursors from aggregation and guide them through the mitochondrial intermembrane space. Compared to TIM10, it may have a strong st
   4729..4883    +  CDS            lacZα (fragment): LacZα fragment of β-galactosidase; lacZ fragment
   4889..4940    -  misc_feature   bom (fragment): basis of mobility region from pBR322
   4959..5339    +  rep_origin     M13 ori (sequence partly withheld): M13 bacteriophage origin of replication; arrow indicates direction of (+) strand synthesis
   5415..5464    -  misc_feature   bom (fragment): basis of mobility region from pBR322
   5566..5601    -  CDS            rop (fragment): Rop protein, which maintains plasmids at low copy number; rop
   5696..5800    +  promoter       AmpR promoter: bla
   5801..6661    +  CDS            AmpR: β-lactamase; bla; confers resistance to ampicillin, carbenicillin, and related antibiotics
   6832..7420    +  rep_origin     ori: high-copy-number ColE1/pMB1/pBR322/pUC origin of replication
>Addgene plasmid #20402 | pNC953 | depositor full sequence | sequence record 9611 | Author sequence
AGCGCCCAATACGCAAACCGCCTCTCCCCGCGCGTTGGCCGATTCATTAATGCAGCTGGCACGACAGGTT
TCCCGACTGGAAAGCGGGCAGTGAGCGCAACGCAATTAATGTGAGTTAGCTCACTCATTAGGCACCCCAG
GCTTTACACTTTATGCTTCCGGCTCGTATGTTGTGTGGAATTGTGAGCGGATAACAATTTCACACAGGAA
ACAGCTATGACCATGATTACGAATTCGAGCTCTGGAGAATATACTAAGGGTACTGTTGACATTGCGAAGA
GCGACAAAGATTTTGTTATCGGCTTTATTGCTCAAAGAGACATGGGTGGAAGAGATGAAGGTTACGATTG
GTTGATTATGACACCCGGTGTGGGTTTAGATGACAAGGGAGACGCATTGGGTCAACAGTATAGAACCGTG
GATGATGTGGTCTCTACAGGATCTGACATTATTATTGTTGGAAGAGGACTATTTGCAAAGGGAAGGGATG
CTAAGGTAGAGGGTGAACGTTACAGAAAAGCAGGCTGGGAAGCATATTTGAGAAGATGCGGCCAGCAAAA
CTAAAAAACTGTATTATAAGTAAATGCATGTATACTAAACTCACAAATTAGAGCTTCAATTTAATTATAT
CAGTTATTACCCGGTACCCCCCTCGAGGAATTTTCAAAAATTCTTACTTTTTTTTTGGATGGACGCAAAG
AAGTTTAATAATCATATTACATGGCATTACCACCATATACATATCCATATCTAATCTTACTTATATGTTG
TGGAAATGTAAAGAGCCCCATTATCTTAGCCTAAAAAAACCTTCTCTTTGGAACTTTCAGTAATACGCTT
AACTGCTCATTGCTATATTGAAGTACGGATTAGAAGCCGCCGAGCGGGCGACAGCCCTCCGACGGAAGAC
TCTCCTCCGTGCGTCCTCGTCTTCACCGGTCGCGTTCCTGAAACGCAGATGTGCCTCGCGCCGCACTGCT
CCGAACAATAAAGATTCTACAATACTAGCTTTTATGGTTATGAAGAGGAAAAATTGGCAGTAACCTGGCC
CCACAAACCTTCAAATTAACGAATCAAATTAACAACCATAGGATGATAATGCGATTAGTTTTTTAGCCTT
ATTTCTGGGGTAATTAATCAGCGAAGCGATGATTTTTGATCTATTAACAGATATATAAATGGAAAAGCTG
CATAACCACTTTAACTAATACTTTCAACATTTTCAGTTTGTATTACTTCTTATTCAAATGTCATAAAAGT
ATCAACAAAAAATTGTTAATATACCTCTATACTTTAACGTCAAGGAGAAAAAACCCCGGATCTGCCAGGC
GTGTATATAGCGTGGATGGCCAGGCAACTTTAGTGCTGACACATACAGGCATATATATATGTGTGCGACG
ACACATGATCATATGGCATGCATGTGCTCTGTATGTATATAAAACTCTTGTTTTCTTCTTTTCTCTAAAT
ATTCTTTCCTTATACATTAGGTCCTTTGTAGCATAAATTACTATACTTCTATAGACACGCAAACACAAAT
ACACACACTAAATTACCGGATCAATTCGCCTGCTTATCTTTCTTCTTCCGAAAGTGCTACTTCAGAAAGA
GCAAGAACTGTACGGATAAGGATAAGTATATCTTCTATCTACTACAATACGAAAAGAACTCTCGAACTCT
CCCTCCCACTTTACTTTAACTAATAGATTATGCAGATTTTCGTCAAGACTTTGACCGGTAAAACCATAAC
ATTGGAAGTTGAATCTTCCGATACCATCGACAACGTTAAGTCGAAAATTCAAGACAAGGAAGGTATCCCT
CCAGATCAACAAAGATTGATCTTTGCCGGTAAGCAGCTAGAAGACGGTAGAACGCTGTCTGATTACAACA
TTCAGAAGGAGTCCACCTTACATCTTGTGCTAAGGCTAAGAGGTGGTGAACACGGATCCGGAGCTTGGCT
GTTGCCCGTCTCACTGGTGAAAAGAAAAACCACCCTGGCGCCCAATACGAGTAAAGGAGAAGAACTTTTC
ACTGGAGTTGTCCCAATTCTTGTTGAATTAGATGGTGATGTTAATGGGCACAAATTTTCTGTCAGTGGAG
AGGGTGAAGGTGATGCAACATACGGAAAACTTACCCTTAAATTTATTTGCACTACTGGAAAACTACCTGT
TCCATGGCCAACACTTGTCACTACTTTGACTTGGGGTGTTCAATGCTTTTCAAGATACCCAGATCATATG
AAACGGCATGACTTTTTCAAGAGTGCCATGCCCGAAGGTTATGTACAGGAAAGAACTATATTTTTCAAAG
ATGACGGGAACTACAAGACACGTGCTGAAGTCAAGTTTGAAGGTGATACCCTTGTTAATAGAATCGAGTT
AAAAGGTATTGATTTTAAAGAAGATGGAAACATTCTTGGACACAAATTGGAATACAACTATATTTCACAC
AATGTATACATCACTGCAGACAAACAAAAGAATGGAATCAAAGCTCATTTCAAAATTAGACACAACATTG
AAGATGGAAGCGTTCAACTAGCAGACCATTATCAACAAAATACTCCAATTGGCGATGGCCCTGTCCTTTT
ACCAGACAACCATTACCTGTCCACACAATCTGCCCTTTCGAAAGATCCCAACGAAAAGAGAGACCACATG
GTCCTTCTTGAGTTTGTAACAGCTGCTGGGATTACACATGGCATGGATGAACTATACAAATAGGGCGCGC
CACTTCTAAATAAGCGAATTTCTTATGATTTATGATTTTTATTATTAAATAAGTTATAAAAAAAATAAGT
GTATACAAATTTTAAAGTGACTCTTAGGTTTTAAAACGAAAATTCTTATTCTTGAGTAACTCTTTCCTGT
AGGTCAGGTTGCTTTCTCAGGTATAGTATGAGGTCGCTCTTATTGACCACACCTCTACCGGCAGATCCGC
TAGGGATAACAGGGTAATATAGATCTGTTTAGCTTGCCTCGTCCCCGCCGGGTCACCCGGCCAGCGACAT
GGAGGCCCAGAATACCCTCCTTGACAGTCTTGACGTGCGCAGCTCAGGGGCATGATGTGACTGTCGCCCG
TACATTTAGCCCATACATCCCCATGTATAATCATTTGCATCCATACATTTTGATGGCCGCACGGCGCGAA
GCAAAAATTACGGCTCCTCGCTGCAGACCTGCGAGCAGGGAAACGCTCCCCTCACAGACGCGTTGAATTG
TCCCCACGCCGCGCCCCTGTAGAGAAATATAAAAGGTTAGGATTTGCCACTGAGGTTCTTCTTTCATATA
CTTCCTTTTAAAATCTTGCTAGGATACAGTTCTCACATCACATCCGAACATAAACAACCATGGGTAGGAG
GGCTTTTGTAGAAAGAAATACGAACGAAACGAAAATCAGCGTTGCCATCGCTTTGGACAAAGCTCCCTTA
CCTGAAGAGTCGAATTTTATTGATGAACTTATAACTTCCAAGCATACAAACCAAAAGGGAGAACAAGTAA
TCCAAGTAGACACGGGAATTGGATTCTTGGATCACATGTATCATGCACTGGCTAAACATGCAGGCTGGAG
CTTACGACTTTACTCAAGAGGTGATTTAATCATCGATGATCATCACACTGCAGAAGATACTGCTATTGCA
CTTGGTATTGCATTCAAGCAGGCTATGAGTAACTTTGCCGGCGTTAAAAGATTTGGACATGCTTATTGTC
CACTTGACGAAGCTCTTTCTAGAAGCGTAGTTGACTTGTCGGGACGGCCCTATGCTGTTATCGATTTGGG
ATTAAAGCGTGAAAAGGTTGGGGAATTGTCCTGTGAAATGATCCCTCACTTACTATATTCCTTTTCGGTA
GCAGCTGGAATTACTTTGCATGTTACCTGCTTATATGGTAGTAATGACCATCATCGTGCTGAAAGCGCTT
TTAAATCTCTGGCTGTTGCCATGCGCGCGGCTACTAGTCTTACTGGAAGTTCTGAAGTCCCAAGCACGAA
GGGAGTGTTGTAAAGAGTACTGACAATAAAAAGATTCTTGTTTTCAAGAACTTGTCATTTGTATAGTTTT
TTTATATTGTAGTTGTTCTATTTTAATCAAATGTTAGCGTGATTTATATTTTTTTTCGCCTCGACATCAT
CTGCCCAGATGCGAAGTTAAGTGCGCAGAAAGTAATATCATGCGTCAATCGTATGTGAATGCTGGTCGCT
ATACTGCTGTCGATTCGATACTAACGCTCGACCTGCAGGCATGAAGATGGGAATCTCGGTCGTAATGATT
TCTATAATGACGAAAAAAAAAAAATTGGAAAGAAAAAGCTTCATGGCCTTTATAAAAAGGAACTATCCAA
TACCTCGCCAGAACCAAGTAACAGTATTTTACGGGGCACAAATCAAGAACAATAAGACAGGACTGTAAAG
ATGGACGCATTGAACTCCAAAGAACAACAAGAGTTCCAAAAAGTAGTGGAACAAAAGCAAATGAAGGATT
TCATGCGTTTGTACTCTAATCTGGTAGAAAGATGTTTCACAGACTGTGTCAATGACTTCACAACATCAAA
GCTAACCAATAAGGAACAAACATGCATCATGAAGTGCTCAGAAAAGTTCTTGAAGCATAGCGAACGTGTA
GGGCAGCGTTTCCAAGAACAAAACGCTGCCTTGGGACAAGGCTTGGGCCGATAAGGTGTACTGGCGTATA
TATATCTAATTATGTATCTCTGGTGTCGACAAGCTTGGCACTGGCCGTCGTTTTACAACGTCGTGACTGG
GAAAACCCTGGCGTTACCCAACTTAATCGCCTTGCAGCACATCCCCCTTTCGCCAGCTGGCGTAATAGCG
AAGAGGCCCGCACCGATCGCCCTTCCCAACAGTTGCGCAGCCTGAATGGCGAATGGCGCCTGATGCGGTA
TTTTCTCCTTACGCATCTGTGCGGTATTTCACACCGCATA
[142 nt withheld, positions 4941-5082]
C
[141 nt withheld, positions 5084-5224]
CCTTTGACGTTGGAGTCCACGTTCTTT
[37 nt withheld, positions 5252-5288]
ACCCTATCTCGGGCTATTCTTTTGATTTATAAGGGATTTTGCCGATTTCGGCCTATTGGTTAAAAAATGA
GCTGATTTAACAAAAATTTAACGCGAATTTTAACAAAATATTAACGTTTACAATTTTATGGTGCACTCTC
AGTACAATCTGCTCTGATGCCGCATAGTTAAGCCAGCCCCGACACCCGCCAACACCCGCTGACGCGCCCT
GACGGGCTTGTCTGCTCCCGGCATCCGCTTACAGACAAGCTGTGACCGTCTCCGGGAGCTGCATGTGTCA
GAGGTTTTCACCGTCATCACCGAAACGCGCGAGACGAAAGGGCCTCGTGATACGCCTATTTTTATAGGTT
AATGTCATGATAATAATGGTTTCTTAGACGTCAGGTGGCACTTTTCGGGGAAATGTGCGCGGAACCCCTA
TTTGTTTATTTTTCTAAATACATTCAAATATGTATCCGCTCATGAGACAATAACCCTGATAAATGCTTCA
ATAATATTGAAAAAGGAAGAGTATGAGTATTCAACATTTCCGTGTCGCCCTTATTCCCTTTTTTGCGGCA
TTTTGCCTTCCTGTTTTTGCTCACCCAGAAACGCTGGTGAAAGTAAAAGATGCTGAAGATCAGTTGGGTG
CACGAGTGGGTTACATCGAACTGGATCTCAACAGCGGTAAGATCCTTGAGAGTTTTCGCCCCGAAGAACG
TTTTCCAATGATGAGCACTTTTAAAGTTCTGCTATGTGGCGCGGTATTATCCCGTATTGACGCCGGGCAA
GAGCAACTCGGTCGCCGCATACACTATTCTCAGAATGACTTGGTTGAGTACTCACCAGTCACAGAAAAGC
ATCTTACGGATGGCATGACAGTAAGAGAATTATGCAGTGCTGCCATAACCATGAGTGATAACACTGCGGC
CAACTTACTTCTGACAACGATCGGAGGACCGAAGGAGCTAACCGCTTTTTTGCACAACATGGGGGATCAT
GTAACTCGCCTTGATCGTTGGGAACCGGAGCTGAATGAAGCCATACCAAACGACGAGCGTGACACCACGA
TGCCTGTAGCAATGGCAACAACGTTGCGCAAACTATTAACTGGCGAACTACTTACTCTAGCTTCCCGGCA
ACAATTAATAGACTGGATGGAGGCGGATAAAGTTGCAGGACCACTTCTGCGCTCGGCCCTTCCGGCTGGC
TGGTTTATTGCTGATAAATCTGGAGCCGGTGAGCGTGGGTCTCGCGGTATCATTGCAGCACTGGGGCCAG
ATGGTAAGCCCTCCCGTATCGTAGTTATCTACACGACGGGGAGTCAGGCAACTATGGATGAACGAAATAG
ACAGATCGCTGAGATAGGTGCCTCACTGATTAAGCATTGGTAACTGTCAGACCAAGTTTACTCATATATA
CTTTAGATTGATTTAAAACTTCATTTTTAATTTAAAAGGATCTAGGTGAAGATCCTTTTTGATAATCTCA
TGACCAAAATCCCTTAACGTGAGTTTTCGTTCCACTGAGCGTCAGACCCCGTAGAAAAGATCAAAGGATC
TTCTTGAGATCCTTTTTTTCTGCGCGTAATCTGCTGCTTGCAAACAAAAAAACCACCGCTACCAGCGGTG
GTTTGTTTGCCGGATCAAGAGCTACCAACTCTTTTTCCGAAGGTAACTGGCTTCAGCAGAGCGCAGATAC
CAAATACTGTCCTTCTAGTGTAGCCGTAGTTAGGCCACCACTTCAAGAACTCTGTAGCACCGCCTACATA
CCTCGCTCTGCTAATCCTGTTACCAGTGGCTGCTGCCAGTGGCGATAAGTCGTGTCTTACCGGGTTGGAC
TCAAGACGATAGTTACCGGATAAGGCGCAGCGGTCGGGCTGAACGGGGGGTTCGTGCACACAGCCCAGCT
TGGAGCGAACGACCTACACCGAACTGAGATACCTACAGCGTGAGCTATGAGAAAGCGCCACGCTTCCCGA
AGGGAGAAAGGCGGACAGGTATCCGGTAAGCGGCAGGGTCGGAACAGGAGAGCGCACGAGGGAGCTTCCA
GGGGGAAACGCCTGGTATCTTTATAGTCCTGTCGGGTTTCGCCACCTCTGACTTGAGCGTCGATTTTTGT
GATGCTCGTCAGGGGGGCGGAGCCTATGGAAAAACGCCAGCAACGCGGCCTTTTTACGGTTCCTGGCCTT
TTGCTGGCCTTTTGCTCACATGTTCTTTCCTGCGTTATCCCCTGATTCTGTGGATAACCGTATTACCGCC
TTTGAGTGAGCTGATACCGCTCGCCGCAGCCGAACGACCGAGCGCAGCGAGTCAGTGAGCGAGGAAGCGG
AAG
