>Addgene plasmid #20402 | pNC953 | addgene partial sequence | sequence record 26519 | 20402 with prim586(CTCTCCACTGAGAGAAAA)
AGAATTGGGACAACTCCNGTGAAAAGTTCTTCTCCTTTACTCGTATTGGGCGCCNGGGTGGTTTTTCTTT
TCACCAGTGAGACGGGCAACAGCCAAGCTCCGGATCCGTGTTCACCACCTCTTAGCCTTAGCACAAGATG
TAAGGTGGACTCCTTCTGAATGTTGTAATCAGACAGCGTTCTACCGTCTTCTAGCTGCTTACCGGCAAAG
ATCAATCTTTGTTGATCTGGAGGGATACCTTCCTTGTCTTGAATTTTCGACTTAACGTTGTCGATGGTAT
CGGAAGATTCAACTTCCAATGTTATGGTTTTACCGGTCAAAGTCTTGACGAAAATCTGCATAATCTATTA
GTTAAAGTAAAGTGGGAGGGAGAGTTCGAGAGTTCTTTTCGTATTGTAGTAGATAGAAGATATACTTATC
CTTATCCGTACAGTTCTTGCTCTTTCTGAAGTAGCACTTTCGGAAGAAGAAAGATAAGCAGGCGAATTGA
TCCGGTAATTTAGTGTGTGTATTTGTGTTTGCGTGTCTATAGAAGTATAGTAATTTATGCTACAAAGGAC
CTAATGTATAAGGAAAGAATATTTAGAGAAAAGAAGAAAACAAGAGTTTTATATACATACAGAGCACATG
CATGCCATATGATCATGTGTCGTCGCACACATATATATATGCCTGTATGTGTCAGCACTAAAGTTGCCTG
GCCATCCACGCTATATACACGCCTGGCAGATCCGGGGTTTTTTCTCCTTGACGTTAAAGTATAGAGGTAT
ATTAACAATTTTTTGTTGATACTTTTATTACATTTGAATAAGAAGTAATACAAACCGAAAATGNTGAAAG
TATTAGTTAAAGTGGNTATGCAGTTT
